Addgene plasmid #51364: pcDNA3.1-FLAG-Dicer-delDEAD
Depositing lab: Narry Kim. Depositing organization: Seoul National University. Publication: The role of PACT in the RNA silencing pathway. Lee Y, Hur I, Park SY, Kim YK, Suh MR, Kim VN. EMBO J. 2006 Feb 8;25(3):522-32. Epub 2006 Jan 19. 10.1038/sj.emboj.7600942 PubMed 16424907.
Backbone
  Vector backbone: pcDNA3.1
  Backbone manufacturer: Invitrogen
  Vector type: Mammalian Expression
Growth in bacteria
  Bacterial resistance: Ampicillin, 100 μg/mL
  Growth temperature: 37°C
  Growth strain: DH5alpha
  Copy number: High Copy
Gene/Insert
  Gene/Insert name: Dicer (alt name: Dicer1)
  Species: H. sapiens (human)
  Mutation: From N terminus to DEAD domain deletion
  Entrez Gene: DICER1 (a.k.a. DCR1, Dicer, Dicer1e, GLOW, HERNA, K12H4.8-LIKE, MNG1, RMSE2, aviD)
  Promoter: CMV
  Tag / fusion protein: FLAG (N terminal on backbone)
  Cloning method: Restriction Enzyme; 5′ cloning site HindIII (not destroyed); 3′ cloning site ApaI (not destroyed)
  Sequencing primers: 5′ CMV_fwd_primer; 3′ BGH_rev_primer
Resource information
  A portion of this plasmid was derived from a plasmid made by: Note that the full-length wild type Dicer was cloned by Dr. Patrick Provost (PMID: 12411504).
Terms and licenses: Academic/Nonprofit Terms; Industry Terms: Not Available to Industry
How to cite: pcDNA3.1-FLAG-Dicer-delDEAD was a gift from Narry Kim (Addgene plasmid # 51364 ; http://n2t.net/addgene:51364 ; RRID:Addgene_51364)
