[The description below was written by a language model from this plasmid's Addgene catalogue record and pLannotate feature annotations shown in this document.]
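Description:
pcDNA3.1-FLAG-Dicer-delDEAD is a mammalian expression plasmid built on the pcDNA3.1 backbone that produces an N-terminally truncated form of human Dicer (DICER1), the double-stranded RNA endoribonuclease that processes long dsRNAs and pre-microRNA hairpins into siRNAs and mature miRNAs. According to the record, the insert lacks the region from the N terminus through the DEAD (helicase) domain, and it was placed between the HindIII and ApaI sites, both of which remain intact. The annotated Dicer coding fragment sits directly downstream of a FLAG epitope supplied by the backbone, giving an N-terminally FLAG-tagged protein suitable for immunodetection or immunoprecipitation. Transcription is driven by the human cytomegalovirus immediate early enhancer and promoter and terminated by the bovine growth hormone polyadenylation signal. A T7 promoter lies between the CMV promoter and the tag and could in principle support in vitro transcription.

In bacteria, the roughly 10.4 kb plasmid is maintained through a high-copy ColE1/pUC-type origin and selected with ampicillin through the β-lactamase gene. An f1 origin is also present. For mammalian cells, an SV40 early promoter drives the neomycin phosphotransferase gene with an SV40 poly(A) signal, which would allow G418 selection of stable transfectants. Small annotated fragments (an HIV-1 LTR piece, ble, lacI and lac promoter/operator elements) appear to be backbone remnants or short similarity matches rather than functional parts. The associated publication concerns PACT in the RNA silencing pathway, so this deletion mutant most likely served in domain-mapping work to test what the Dicer N-terminal helicase region contributes to protein interactions or function, although the record does not state a specific use. The full-length wild-type Dicer clone from which it derives originated in another laboratory.
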