Features (pLannotate 1.2.2; 21 found; start..end, strand, type, name):
     28..80      -  misc_feature   bom (fragment): basis of mobility region from pBR322
    235..614     +  enhancer       CMV enhancer: human cytomegalovirus immediate early enhancer
    615..818     +  promoter       CMV promoter: human cytomegalovirus (CMV) immediate early promoter
    814..847     +  LTR            5' LTR (truncated) (fragment): truncated 5' long terminal repeat (LTR) from HIV-1
    863..881     +  promoter       T7 promoter: promoter for bacteriophage T7 RNA polymerase
    912..932     +  CDS            FLAG (fragment): FLAG® epitope tag, followed by an enterokinase cleavage site
    939..5969    +  CDS            DICER1 (fragment): DICER_HUMAN - Also known as DICER, HERNA, KIAA0928. Experimental evidence at protein level: Swiss-Prot protein existence level 1. Double-stranded RNA (dsRNA) endoribonuclease playing a central role in short dsRNA-mediated post-transcriptional gene silencing. Cleaves naturally occurring long dsRNAs and short hairpin pre-microRNAs (miRNA) into fragments of twenty-one to twenty-three nucleotides with 3' overhang of two nucleotides, producing respectively short interfering RNAs (siRNA) and mature microRNAs. SiRNAs and miRNAs serve as guide to direct the RNA-induced silencing complex (RISC) to comp
   6016..6240    +  polyA_signal   bGH poly(A) signal: bovine growth hormone polyadenylation signal
   6244..6265    +  promoter       SV40 promoter (fragment): SV40 enhancer and early promoter
   6286..6714    +  rep_origin     f1 ori (sequence partly withheld): f1 bacteriophage origin of replication; arrow indicates direction of (+) strand synthesis
   6728..7057    +  promoter       SV40 promoter: SV40 enhancer and early promoter
   7124..7915    +  CDS            neo: KKA2_KLEPN - Also known as kan, nptII. Experimental evidence at protein level: Swiss-Prot protein existence level 1. Resistance to kanamycin, neomycin, paromomycin, ribostamycin, butirosin and gentamicin B. From Klebsiella pneumoniae.
   7939..8097    +  CDS            ble (fragment): BLE_KLEPN - Experimental evidence at protein level: Swiss-Prot protein existence level 1. Binding protein with a strong affinity to the bleomycin family of antibiotics. Binds to CL990; an antimitotic-antibiotic compound. From Klebsiella pneumoniae.
   8092..8213    +  polyA_signal   SV40 poly(A) signal: SV40 polyadenylation signal
   8286..8302    -  protein_bind   lac operator: The lac repressor binds to the lac operator to inhibit transcription in E. coli. This inhibition can be relieved by adding lactose or isopropyl-β-D-thiogalactopyranoside (IPTG). lac repressor encoded by lacI
   8310..8340    -  promoter       lac promoter: promoter for the E. coli lac operon
   8355..8376    -  protein_bind   CAP binding site: CAP binding activates transcription in the presence of cAMP. E. coli catabolite activator protein
   8389..8481    -  CDS            lacI (fragment): lac repressor; lacI; The lac repressor binds to the lac operator to inhibit transcription in E. coli. This inhibition can be relieved by adding lactose or isopropyl-β-D-thiogalactopyranoside (IPTG).
   8664..9249    -  rep_origin     ori: high-copy-number ColE1/pMB1/pBR322/pUC origin of replication
   9420..10280   -  CDS            AmpR: β-lactamase; bla; confers resistance to ampicillin, carbenicillin, and related antibiotics
  10281..10385   -  promoter       AmpR promoter: bla
>Addgene plasmid #51364 | pcDNA3.1-FLAG-Dicer-delDEAD | depositor full sequence | sequence record 78266 | Full Sequence
GACGGATCGGGAGATCTCCCGATCCCCTATGGTGCACTCTCAGTACAATCTGCTCTGATGCCGCATAGTT
AAGCCAGTATCTGCTCCCTGCTTGTGTGTTGGAGGTCGCTGAGTAGTGCGCGAGCAAAATTTAAGCTACA
ACAAGGCAAGGCTTGACCGACAATTGCATGAAGAATCTGCTTAGGGTTAGGCGTTTTGCGCTGCTTCGCG
ATGTACGGGCCAGATATACGCGTTGACATTGATTATTGACTAGTTATTAATAGTAATCAATTACGGGGTC
ATTAGTTCATAGCCCATATATGGAGTTCCGCGTTACATAACTTACGGTAAATGGCCCGCCTGGCTGACCG
CCCAACGACCCCCGCCCATTGACGTCAATAATGACGTATGTTCCCATAGTAACGCCAATAGGGACTTTCC
ATTGACGTCAATGGGTGGAGTATTTACGGTAAACTGCCCACTTGGCAGTACATCAAGTGTATCATATGCC
AAGTACGCCCCCTATTGACGTCAATGACGGTAAATGGCCCGCCTGGCATTATGCCCAGTACATGACCTTA
TGGGACTTTCCTACTTGGCAGTACATCTACGTATTAGTCATCGCTATTACCATGGTGATGCGGTTTTGGC
AGTACATCAATGGGCGTGGATAGCGGTTTGACTCACGGGGATTTCCAAGTCTCCACCCCATTGACGTCAA
TGGGAGTTTGTTTTGGCACCAAAATCAACGGGACTTTCCAAAATGTCGTAACAACTCCGCCCCATTGACG
CAAATGGGCGGTAGGCGTGTACGGTGGGAGGTCTATATAAGCAGAGCTCTCTGGCTAACTAGAGAACCCA
CTGCTTACTGGCTTATCGAAATTAATACGACTCACTATAGGGAGACCCAAGCTGGCTAGCCCACCATGGA
CTACAAGGACGACGATGACAAGAAGCTTTATACTTCTCAGCCATGTGAGATTGTGGTGGATTGTGGACCA
TTTACTGACAGAAGTGGGCTTTATGAAAGACTGCTGATGGAATTAGAAGAAGCACTTAATTTTATCAATG
ATTGTAATATATCTGTACATTCAAAAGAAAGAGATTCTACTTTAATTTCGAAACAGATACTATCAGACTG
TCGTGCCGTATTGGTAGTTCTGGGACCCTGGTGTGCAGATAAAGTAGCTGGAATGATGGTAAGAGAACTA
CAGAAATACATCAAACATGAGCAAGAGGAGCTGCACAGGAAATTTTTATTGTTTACAGACACTTTCCTAA
GGAAAATACATGCACTATGTGAAGAGCACTTCTCACCTGCCTCACTTGACCTGAAATTTGTAACTCCTAA
AGTAATCAAACTGCTCGAAATCTTACGCAAATATAAACCATATGAGCGACAGCAGTTTGAAAGCGTTGAG
TGGTATAATAATAGAAATCAGGATAATTATGTGTCATGGAGTGATTCTGAGGATGATGATGAGGATGAAG
AAATTGAAGAAAAAGAGAAGCCAGAGACAAATTTTCCTTCTCCTTTTACCAACATTTTGTGCGGAATTAT
TTTTGTGGAAAGAAGATACACAGCAGTTGTCTTAAACAGATTGATAAAGGAAGCTGGCAAACAAGATCCA
GAGCTGGCTTATATCAGTAGCAATTTCATAACTGGACATGGCATTGGGAAGAATCAGCCTCGCAACAAAC
AGATGGAAGCAGAATTCAGAAAACAGGAAGAGGTACTTAGGAAATTTCGAGCACATGAGACCAACCTGCT
TATTGCAACAAGTATTGTAGAAGAGGGTGTTGATATACCAAAATGCAACTTGGTGGTTCGTTTTGATTTG
CCCACAGAATATCGATCCTATGTTCAATCTAAAGGAAGAGCAAGGGCACCCATCTCTAATTATATAATGT
TAGCGGATACAGACAAAATAAAAAGTTTTGAAGAAGACCTTAAAACCTACAAAGCTATTGAAAAGATCTT
GAGAAACAAGTGTTCCAAGTCGGTTGATACTGGTGAGACTGACATTGATCCTGTCATGGATGATGATGAC
GTTTTCCCACCATATGTGTTGAGGCCTGACGATGGTGGTCCACGAGTCACAATCAACACGGCCATTGGAC
ACATCAATAGATACTGTGCTAGATTACCAAGTGATCCGTTTACTCATCTAGCTCCTAAATGCAGAACCCG
AGAGTTGCCTGATGGTACATTTTATTCAACTCTTTATCTGCCAATTAACTCACCTCTTCGAGCCTCCATT
GTTGGTCCACCAATGAGCTGTGTACGATTGGCTGAAAGAGTTGTAGCTCTCATTTGCTGTGAGAAACTGC
ACAAAATTGGCGAACTGGATGACCATTTGATGCCAGTTGGGAAAGAGACTGTTAAATATGAAGAGGAGCT
TGATTTGCATGATGAAGAAGAGACCAGTGTTCCAGGAAGACCAGGTTCCACGAAACGAAGGCAGTGCTAC
CCAAAAGCAATTCCAGAGTGTTTGAGGGATAGTTATCCCAGACCTGATCAGCCCTGTTACCTGTATGTGA
TAGGAATGGTTTTAACTACACCTTTACCTGATGAACTCAACTTTAGAAGGCGGAAGCTCTATCCTCCTGA
AGATACCACAAGATGCTTTGGAATACTGACGGCCAAACCCATACCTCAGATTCCACACTTTCCTGTGTAC
ACACGCTCTGGAGAGGTTACCATATCCATTGAGTTGAAGAAGTCTGGTTTCATGTTGTCTCTACAAATGC
TTGAGTTGATTACAAGACTTCACCAGTATATATTCTCACATATTCTTCGGCTTGAAAAACCTGCACTAGA
ATTTAAACCTACAGACGCTGATTCAGCATACTGTGTTCTACCTCTTAATGTTGTTAATGACTCCAGCACT
TTGGATATTGACTTTAAATTCATGGAAGATATTGAGAAGTCTGAAGCTCGCATAGGCATTCCCAGTACAA
AGTATACAAAAGAAACACCCTTTGTTTTTAAATTAGAAGATTACCAAGATGCCGTTATCATTCCAAGATA
TCGCAATTTTGATCAGCCTCATCGATTTTATGTAGCTGATGTGTACACTGATCTTACCCCACTCAGTAAA
TTTCCTTCCCCTGAGTATGAAACTTTTGCAGAATATTATAAAACAAAGTACAACCTTGACCTAACCAATC
TCAACCAGCCACTGCTGGATGTGGACCACACATCTTCAAGACTTAATCTTTTGACACCTCGACATTTGAA
TCAGAAGGGGAAAGCGCTTCCTTTAAGCAGTGCTGAGAAGAGGAAAGCCAAATGGGAAAGTCTGCAGAAT
AAACAGATACTGGTTCCAGAACTCTGTGCTATACATCCAATTCCAGCATCACTGTGGAGAAAAGCTGTTT
GTCTCCCCAGCATACTTTATCGCCTTCACTGCCTTTTGACTGCAGAGGAGCTAAGAGCCCAGACTGCCAG
CGATGCTGGCGTGGGAGTCAGATCACTTCCTGCGGATTTTAGATACCCTAACTTAGACTTCGGGTGGAAA
AAATCTATTGACAGCAAATCTTTCATCTCAATTTCTAACTCCTCTTCAGCTGAAAATGATAATTACTGTA
AGCACAGCACAATTGTCCCTGAAAATGCTGCACATCAAGGTGCTAATAGAACCTCCTCTCTAGAAAATCA
TGACCAAATGTCTGTGAACTGCAGAACGTTGCTCAGCGAGTCCCCTGGTAAGCTCCACGTTGAAGTTTCA
GCAGATCTTACAGCAATTAATGGTCTTTCTTACAATCAAAATCTCGCCAATGGCAGTTATGATTTAGCTA
ACAGAGACTTTTGCCAAGGAAATCAGCTAAATTACTACAAGCAGGAAATACCCGTGCAACCAACTACCTC
ATATTCCATTCAGAATTTATACAGTTACGAGAACCAGCCCCAGCCCAGCGATGAATGTACTCTCCTGAGT
AATAAATACCTTGATGGAAATGCTAACAAATCTACCTCAGATGGAAGTCCTGTGATGGCCGTAATGCCTG
GTACGACAGACACTATTCAAGTGCTCAAGGGCAGGATGGATTCTGAGCAGAGCCCTTCTATTGGGTACTC
CTCAAGGACTCTTGGCCCCAATCCTGGACTTATTCTTCAGGCTTTGACTCTGTCAAACGCTAGTGATGGA
TTTAACCTGGAGCGGCTTGAAATGCTTGGCGACTCCTTTTTAAAGCATGCCATCACCACATATCTATTTT
GCACTTACCCTGATGCGCATGAGGGCCGCCTTTCATATATGAGAAGCAAAAAGGTCAGCAACTGTAATCT
GTATCGCCTTGGAAAAAAGAAGGGACTACCCAGCCGCATGGTGGTGTCAATATTTGATCCCCCTGTGAAT
TGGCTTCCTCCTGGTTATGTAGTAAATCAAGACAAAAGCAACACAGATAAATGGGAAAAAGATGAAATGA
CAAAAGACTGCATGCTGGCGAATGGCAAACTGGATGAGGATTACGAGGAGGAGGATGAGGAGGAGGAGAG
CCTGATGTGGAGGGCTCCGAAGGAAGAGGCTGACTATGAAGATGATTTCCTGGAGTATGATCAGGAACAT
ATCAGATTTATAGATAATATGTTAATGGGGTCAGGAGCTTTTGTAAAGAAAATCTCTCTTTCTCCTTTTT
CAACCACTGATTCTGCATATGAATGGAAAATGCCCAAAAAATCCTCCTTAGGTAGTATGCCATTTTCATC
AGATTTTGAGGATTTTGACTACAGCTCTTGGGATGCAATGTGCTATCTGGATCCTAGCAAAGCTGTTGAA
GAAGATGACTTTGTGGTGGGGTTCTGGAATCCATCAGAAGAAAACTGTGGTGTTGACACGGGAAAGCAGT
CCATTTCTTACGACTTGCACACTGAGCAGTGTATTGCTGACAAAAGCATAGCGGACTGTGTGGAAGCCCT
GCTGGGCTGCTATTTAACCAGCTGTGGGGAGAGGGCTGCTCAGCTTTTCCTCTGTTCACTGGGGCTGAAG
GTGCTCCCGGTAATTAAAAGGACTGATCGGGAAAAGGCCCTGTGCCCTACTCGGGAGAATTTCAACAGCC
AACAAAAGAACCTTTCAGTGAGCTGTGCTGCTGCTTCTGTGGCCAGTTCACGCTCTTCTGTATTGAAAGA
CTCGGAATATGGTTGTTTGAAGATTCCACCAAGATGTATGTTTGATCATCCAGATGCAGATAAAACACTG
AATCACCTTATATCGGGGTTTGAAAATTTTGAAAAGAAAATCAACTACAGATTCAAGAATAAGGCTTACC
TTCTCCAGGCTTTTACACATGCCTCCTACCACTACAATACTATCACTGATTGTTACCAGCGCTTAGAATT
CCTGGGAGATGCGATTTTGGACTACCTCATAACCAAGCACCTTTATGAAGACCCGCGGCAGCACTCCCCG
GGGGTCCTGACAGACCTGCGGTCTGCCCTGGTCAACAACACCATCTTTGCATCGCTGGCTGTAAAGTACG
ACTACCACAAGTACTTCAAAGCTGTCTCTCCTGAGCTCTTCCATGTCATTGATGACTTTGTGCAGTTTCA
GCTTGAGAAGAATGAAATGCAAGGAATGGATTCTGAGCTTAGGAGATCTGAGGAGGATGAAGAGAAAGAA
GAGGATATTGAAGTTCCAAAGGCCATGGGGGATATTTTTGAGTCGCTTGCTGGTGCCATTTACATGGATA
GTGGGATGTCACTGGAGACAGTCTGGCAGGTGTACTATCCCATGATGCGGCCACTAATAGAAAAGTTTTC
TGCAAATGTACCCCGTTCCCCTGTGCGAGAATTGCTTGAAATGGAACCAGAAACTGCCAAATTTAGCCCG
GCTGAGAGAACTTACGACGGGAAGGTCAGAGTCACTGTGGAAGTAGTAGGAAAGGGGAAATTTAAAGGTG
TTGGTCGAAGTTACAGGATTGCCAAATCTGCAGCAGCAAGAAGAGCCCTCCGAAGCCTCAAAGCTAATCA
ACCTCAGGTTCCCAATAGCTGAGTCGAGTCTAGAGGGCCCGTTTAAACCCGCTGATCAGCCTCGACTGTG
CCTTCTAGTTGCCAGCCATCTGTTGTTTGCCCCTCCCCCGTGCCTTCCTTGACCCTGGAAGGTGCCACTC
CCACTGTCCTTTCCTAATAAAATGAGGAAATTGCATCGCATTGTCTGAGTAGGTGTCATTCTATTCTGGG
GGGTGGGGTGGGGCAGGACAGCAAGGGGGAGGATTGGGAAGACAATAGCAGGCATGCTGGGGATGCGGTG
GGCTCTATGGCTTCTGAGGCGGAAAGAACCAGCTGGGGCTCTAGGGGGTATCCCC
[124 nt withheld, positions 6286-6409]
C
[91 nt withheld, positions 6411-6501]
A
[49 nt withheld, positions 6503-6551]
CCTTTGACGTTGGAGTCCACGTTCTTT
[37 nt withheld, positions 6579-6615]
ACCCTATCTCGGTCTATTCTTTTGATTTATAAGGGATTTTGCCGATTTCGGCCTATTGGTTAAAAAATGA
GCTGATTTAACAAAAATTTAACGCGAATTAATTCTGTGGAATGTGTGTCAGTTAGGGTGTGGAAAGTCCC
CAGGCTCCCCAGCAGGCAGAAGTATGCAAAGCATGCATCTCAATTAGTCAGCAACCAGGTGTGGAAAGTC
CCCAGGCTCCCCAGCAGGCAGAAGTATGCAAAGCATGCATCTCAATTAGTCAGCAACCATAGTCCCGCCC
CTAACTCCGCCCATCCCGCCCCTAACTCCGCCCAGTTCCGCCCATTCTCCGCCCCATGGCTGACTAATTT
TTTTTATTTATGCAGAGGCCGAGGCCGCCTCTGCCTCTGAGCTATTCCAGAAGTAGTGAGGAGGCTTTTT
TGGAGGCCTAGGCTTTTGCAAAAAGCTCCCGGGAGCTTGTATATCCATTTTCGGATCTGATCAAGAGACA
GGATGAGGATCGTTTCGCATGATTGAACAAGATGGATTGCACGCAGGTTCTCCGGCCGCTTGGGTGGAGA
GGCTATTCGGCTATGACTGGGCACAACAGACAATCGGCTGCTCTGATGCCGCCGTGTTCCGGCTGTCAGC
GCAGGGGCGCCCGGTTCTTTTTGTCAAGACCGACCTGTCCGGTGCCCTGAATGAACTGCAGGACGAGGCA
GCGCGGCTATCGTGGCTGGCCACGACGGGCGTTCCTTGCGCAGCTGTGCTCGACGTTGTCACTGAAGCGG
GAAGGGACTGGCTGCTATTGGGCGAAGTGCCGGGGCAGGATCTCCTGTCATCTCACCTTGCTCCTGCCGA
GAAAGTATCCATCATGGCTGATGCAATGCGGCGGCTGCATACGCTTGATCCGGCTACCTGCCCATTCGAC
CACCAAGCGAAACATCGCATCGAGCGAGCACGTACTCGGATGGAAGCCGGTCTTGTCGATCAGGATGATC
TGGACGAAGAGCATCAGGGGCTCGCGCCAGCCGAACTGTTCGCCAGGCTCAAGGCGCGCATGCCCGACGG
CGAGGATCTCGTCGTGACCCATGGCGATGCCTGCTTGCCGAATATCATGGTGGAAAATGGCCGCTTTTCT
GGATTCATCGACTGTGGCCGGCTGGGTGTGGCGGACCGCTATCAGGACATAGCGTTGGCTACCCGTGATA
TTGCTGAAGAGCTTGGCGGCGAATGGGCTGACCGCTTCCTCGTGCTTTACGGTATCGCCGCTCCCGATTC
GCAGCGCATCGCCTTCTATCGCCTTCTTGACGAGTTCTTCTGAGCGGGACTCTGGGGTTCGAAATGACCG
ACCAAGCGACGCCCAACCTGCCATCACGAGATTTCGATTCCACCGCCGCCTTCTATGAAAGGTTGGGCTT
CGGAATCGTTTTCCGGGACGCCGGCTGGATGATCCTCCAGCGCGGGGATCTCATGCTGGAGTTCTTCGCC
CACCCCAACTTGTTTATTGCAGCTTATAATGGTTACAAATAAAGCAATAGCATCACAAATTTCACAAATA
AAGCATTTTTTTCACTGCATTCTAGTTGTGGTTTGTCCAAACTCATCAATGTATCTTATCATGTCTGTAT
ACCGTCGACCTCTAGCTAGAGCTTGGCGTAATCATGGTCATAGCTGTTTCCTGTGTGAAATTGTTATCCG
CTCACAATTCCACACAACATACGAGCCGGAAGCATAAAGTGTAAAGCCTGGGGTGCCTAATGAGTGAGCT
AACTCACATTAATTGCGTTGCGCTCACTGCCCGCTTTCCAGTCGGGAAACCTGTCGTGCCAGCTGCATTA
ATGAATCGGCCAACGCGCGGGGAGAGGCGGTTTGCGTATTGGGCGCTCTTCCGCTTCCTCGCTCACTGAC
TCGCTGCGCTCGGTCGTTCGGCTGCGGCGAGCGGTATCAGCTCACTCAAAGGCGGTAATACGGTTATCCA
CAGAATCAGGGGATAACGCAGGAAAGAACATGTGAGCAAAAGGCCAGCAAAAGGCCAGGAACCGTAAAAA
GGCCGCGTTGCTGGCGTTTTTCCATAGGCTCCGCCCCCCTGACGAGCATCACAAAAATCGACGCTCAAGT
CAGAGGTGGCGAAACCCGACAGGACTATAAAGATACCAGGCGTTTCCCCCTGGAAGCTCCCTCGTGCGCT
CTCCTGTTCCGACCCTGCCGCTTACCGGATACCTGTCCGCCTTTCTCCCTTCGGGAAGCGTGGCGCTTTC
TCATAGCTCACGCTGTAGGTATCTCAGTTCGGTGTAGGTCGTTCGCTCCAAGCTGGGCTGTGTGCACGAA
CCCCCCGTTCAGCCCGACCGCTGCGCCTTATCCGGTAACTATCGTCTTGAGTCCAACCCGGTAAGACACG
ACTTATCGCCACTGGCAGCAGCCACTGGTAACAGGATTAGCAGAGCGAGGTATGTAGGCGGTGCTACAGA
GTTCTTGAAGTGGTGGCCTAACTACGGCTACACTAGAAGAACAGTATTTGGTATCTGCGCTCTGCTGAAG
CCAGTTACCTTCGGAAAAAGAGTTGGTAGCTCTTGATCCGGCAAACAAACCACCGCTGGTAGCGGTTTTT
TTGTTTGCAAGCAGCAGATTACGCGCAGAAAAAAAGGATCTCAAGAAGATCCTTTGATCTTTTCTACGGG
GTCTGACGCTCAGTGGAACGAAAACTCACGTTAAGGGATTTTGGTCATGAGATTATCAAAAAGGATCTTC
ACCTAGATCCTTTTAAATTAAAAATGAAGTTTTAAATCAATCTAAAGTATATATGAGTAAACTTGGTCTG
ACAGTTACCAATGCTTAATCAGTGAGGCACCTATCTCAGCGATCTGTCTATTTCGTTCATCCATAGTTGC
CTGACTCCCCGTCGTGTAGATAACTACGATACGGGAGGGCTTACCATCTGGCCCCAGTGCTGCAATGATA
CCGCGAGACCCACGCTCACCGGCTCCAGATTTATCAGCAATAAACCAGCCAGCCGGAAGGGCCGAGCGCA
GAAGTGGTCCTGCAACTTTATCCGCCTCCATCCAGTCTATTAATTGTTGCCGGGAAGCTAGAGTAAGTAG
TTCGCCAGTTAATAGTTTGCGCAACGTTGTTGCCATTGCTACAGGCATCGTGGTGTCACGCTCGTCGTTT
GGTATGGCTTCATTCAGCTCCGGTTCCCAACGATCAAGGCGAGTTACATGATCCCCCATGTTGTGCAAAA
AAGCGGTTAGCTCCTTCGGTCCTCCGATCGTTGTCAGAAGTAAGTTGGCCGCAGTGTTATCACTCATGGT
TATGGCAGCACTGCATAATTCTCTTACTGTCATGCCATCCGTAAGATGCTTTTCTGTGACTGGTGAGTAC
TCAACCAAGTCATTCTGAGAATAGTGTATGCGGCGACCGAGTTGCTCTTGCCCGGCGTCAATACGGGATA
ATACCGCGCCACATAGCAGAACTTTAAAAGTGCTCATCATTGGAAAACGTTCTTCGGGGCGAAAACTCTC
AAGGATCTTACCGCTGTTGAGATCCAGTTCGATGTAACCCACTCGTGCACCCAACTGATCTTCAGCATCT
TTTACTTTCACCAGCGTTTCTGGGTGAGCAAAAACAGGAAGGCAAAATGCCGCAAAAAAGGGAATAAGGG
CGACACGGAAATGTTGAATACTCATACTCTTCCTTTTTCAATATTATTGAAGCATTTATCAGGGTTATTG
TCTCATGAGCGGATACATATTTGAATGTATTTAGAAAAATAAACAAATAGGGGTTCCGCGCACATTTCCC
CGAAAAGTGCCACCTGACGTC
