>Addgene plasmid #51364 | pcDNA3.1-FLAG-Dicer-delDEAD | addgene partial sequence | sequence record 80104 | CMV-F 5'-CGCAAATGGGCGGTAGGCGTG-3'
CAGAGCTCTCTGGCTAACTAGAGAACCCACTGCTTACTGGCTTATCGAAATTAATACGACTCACTATAGG
GAGACCCAAGCTGGCTAGCCCACCATGGACTACAAGGACGACGATGACAAGAAGCTTTATACTTCTCAGC
CATGTGAGATTGTGGTGGATTGTGGACCATTTACTGACAGAAGTGGGCTTTATGAAAGACTGCTGATGGA
ATTAGAAGAAGCACTTAATTTTATCAATGATTGTAATATATCTGTACATTCAAAAGAAAGAGATTCTACT
TTAATTTCGAAACAGATACTATCAGACTGTCGTGCCGTATTGGTAGTTCTGGGACCCTGGTGTGCAGATA
AAGTAGCTGGAATGATGGTAAGAGAACTACAGAAATACATCAAACATGAGCAAGAGGAGCTGCACAGGAA
ATTTTTATTGTTTACAGACACTTTCCTAAGGAAAATACATGCACTATGTGAAGAGCACTTCTCACCTGCC
TCACTTGACCTGAAATTTGTAACTCCTAAAGTAATCAAACTGCTCGAAATCTTACGCAAATATAAACCAT
ATGAGCGACAGCAGTTTGAAAGCGTTGAGTGGTATAATAATAGAAATCAGGATAATTATGTGTCATGGAG
TGATTCTGAGGATGATGATGAGGATGAAGAAATTGAAGAAAAAGAGAAGCCAGAGACAAATTTTCCTTCT
CCTTTTACCAACATTTTGTGCGGAATTATTTTTGTGGAAAGAAGATACACAGCAGTTGTCTTAAACAGAT
TGATAAAGGAAGCTGGCAAACAAGATCCAGAGCTGGCTTATATCAGTAGCAATTTCATAACTGGACATGG
CATTGGGAAGAATCAGCCTCGCAACAAACAGATGGAAGCAGAATTCAGAAA
